>Addgene plasmid #57440 | mEos2-ZO1-C-14 | depositor partial sequence | sequence record 88574 | insert sequence
CCGTCAGATCCGCTAGCGCTACCGGTCGCCACCATGAGTGCGATTAAGCCAGACATGAAGATCAAACTCC
GTATGGAAGGCAACGTAAACGGGCACCACTTTGTGATCGACGGAGATGGTACAGGCAAGCCTTTTGAGGG
AAAACAGAGTATGGATCTTGAAGTCAAAGAGGGCGGACCTCTGCCTTTTGCCTTTGATATCCTGACCACT
GCATTCCATTACGGCAACAGGGTATTCGCCAAATATCCAGACAACATACAAGACTATTTTAAGCAGTCGT
TTCCTAAGGGGTATTCGTGGGAACGAAGCTTGACTTTCGAAGACGGGGGCATTTGCATTGCCAGAAACGA
CATAACAATGGAAGGGGACACTTTCTATAATAAAGTTCGATTTTATGGTACCAACTTTCCCGCCAATGGT
CCAGTTATGCAGAAGAAGACGCTGAAATGGGAGCCCTCCACTGAGAAAATGTATGTGCGTGATGGAGTGC
TGACGGGTGATATTCATATGGCTTTGTTGCTTGAAGGAAATGCCCATTACCGATGTGACTTCAGAACTAC
TTACAAAGCTAAGGAGAAGGGTGTCAAGTTACCAGGCTACCACTTTGTGGACCACTGCATTGAGATTTTA
AGCCATGACAAAGATTACAACAAGGTTAAGCTGTATGAGCATGCTGTTGCTCATTCTGGATTGCCTGACA
ATGCCAGACGATCCGGAAGTGCTGGGAGCGCAAGCGGAAGCGGAGGCTCCGGTGAGGAAACAGCTATATG
GGAACAACATACAGTGACGCTTCACAGGGCTCCTGGATTTGGATTTGGAATTGCAATATCTGGTGGACGA
GATAATCCTCATTTTCAGAGTGGGGAAACGTCAATAGTGATTTCAGATGTGCTGAAAGGAGGACCAGCTG
AAGGACAGCTACAGGAAAATGACCGAGTTGCAATGGTTAACGGAGTTTCAATGGATAATGTTGAACATGC
TTTTGCTGTTCAGCAACTAAGGAAAAGTGGGAAAAATGCAAAAATTACAATTAGAAGGAAGAAGAAAGTT
CAAATACCAGTAAGTCGTCCTGATCCTGAACCAGTATCTGATAATGAAGAAGATAGTTATGATGAGGAAA
TACATGATCCAAGAAGTGGCCGGAGTGGTGTGGTTAACAGAAGGAGTGAGAAGATTTGGCCGAGGGATAG
AAGTGCAAGTAGAGAGAGGAGCTTGTCCCCGCGGTCAGACAGGCGGTCAGTGGCTTCCAGCCAGCCTGCT
AAACCTACTAAAGTCACACTGGTGAAATCCCGGAAAAATGAAGAATATGGTCTTCGATTGGCAAGCCATA
TATTTGTTAAGGAAATTTCACAAGATAGTTTGGCAGCAAGAGATGGCAATATTCAAGAAGGTGATGTTGT
ATTGAAGATAAATGGTACTGTGACAGAAAATATGTCATTGACAGATGCAAAGACATTGATAGAAAGGTCT
AAAGGCAAATTAAAAATGGTAGTTCAAAGAGATGAACGGGCTACGCTATTGAATGTCCCTGATCTTTCTG
ACAGCATCCACTCTGCTAATGCCTCTGAGAGAGACGACATTTCAGAAATTCAGTCACTGGCATCAGATCA
TTCTGGTCGATCACACGATAGGCCTCCCCGCCGCAGCCGGTCACGATCTCCTGACCAGCGGTCAGAGCCT
TCTGATCATTCCAGGCACTCGCCGCAGCAGCCAAGCAATGGCAGTCTGCGGAGTAGAGATGAAGAGAGAA
TTTCTAAACCTGGGGCTGTCTCAACTCCTGTAAAGCATGCTGATGATCACACACCTAAAACAGTGGAAGA
AGTTACAGTTGAAAGAAATGAGAAACAAACACCTTCTCTTCCAGAACCAAAGCCTGTGTATGCCCAAGTT
GGCAACCAGATGTGGATTTACCTGTCAGTCCATCTGATGGTGTCCTACCTAATTCAACTCATGAAGATGG
GATTTCTTCGGCCCAGCATGAAATTGGTAAAATTCAGAAAAGGAGATAGTGTGGGTTTGCGGCTGGCTGG
TGGAAATGATGTTGGAATATTTGTAGCTGGCGTTCTAGAAGATAGCCCTGCAGCCAAGGAAGGCTTAGAG
GAAGGTGATCAAATTCTCAGGGTAAACAACGTAGATTTTACAAATATCATAAGAGAAGAAGCCGTCCTTT
TCCTGCTTGACCTCCCTAAAGGAGAAGAAGTGACCATATTGGCTCAGAAGAAGAAGGATGTTTATCGTCG
CATTGTAGAATCAGATGTAGGAGATTCTTTCTATATTAGAACCCATTTTGAATATGAAAAGGAATCTCCC
TATGGACTTAGTTTTAACAAAGGAGAGGTGTTCCGTGCTGTGGATACCTTGTACAATGGAAAACTGGGCT
CTTGGCTTGCTATTCGAATTGGTAAAAATCATAAGGAGGTAGAACGAGGCATCATCCCTAATAAGAACAG
AGCTGAGCAGCTCGCCAGTGTACAGTATACACTTCCAAAAACAGCAGGCGGAGACCGTGCTGACTTCTGG
AGATTCAGAGGTCTTCGCAGCTCCAAGAGAAATCTTCGAAAAAGCAGAGAGGATTTGTCCGCTCAGCCTG
TTCAAACAAAGTTTCCAGCTTATGAAAGAGTGGTTCTTCGAGAAGCTGGATTTCTGAGGCCTGTAACCAT
TTTTGGACCAATAGCTGATGTTGCCAGAGAAAAGCTGGCAAGAGAAGAACCAGATATTTATCAAATTGCA
AAGAGTGAACCACGAGACGCTGGAACTGACCAACGTAGCTCTGGCTATATTCGCCTGCATACAATAAAGC
AAATCATAGATCAAGACAAACATGCTTTATTAGATGTAACACCAAATGCAGTTGATCGTCTTAACTATGC
CCAGTGGTATCCAATTGTTGTATTTCTTAACCCTGATTCTAAGCAAGGAGTAAAAACAATGAGAATGAGG
TTATGTCCAGAATCTCGGAAAAGTGCCAGGAAGTTATACGAGCGATCTCATAAACTTGCTAAAAATAATC
ACCATCTTTTTACAACTACAATTAACTTAAATTCAATGAATGATGGTTGGTATGGTGCGCTGAAAGAAGC
AGTTCAACAACAGCAAAACCAGCTGGTATGGGTTTCCGAGGGAAAGGCGGATGGTGCTACAAGTGATGAC
CTTGATTTGCATGATGATCGTCTGTCCTACCTGTCAGCTCCAGGTAGTGAATACTCAATGTATAGCACGG
ACAGTAGACACACTTCTGACTATGAAGACACAGACACAGAAGGCGGGGCCTACACTGATCAAGAACTAGA
TGAAACTCTTAATGATGAGGTTGGGACTCCACCGGAGTCTGCCATTACACGGTCCTCTGAGCCTGTAAGA
GAGGACTCCTCTGGAATGCATCATGAAAACCAAACATATCCTCCTTACTCACCACAAGCGCAGCCACAAC
CAATTCATAGAATAGACTCCCCTGGATTTAAGCCAGCCTCTCAACAGAAAGCAGAAGCTTCATCTCCAGT
CCCTTACCTTTCGCCTGAAACAAACCCAGCATCATCAACCTCTGCTGTTAATCATAATGTAAATTTAACT
AATGTCAGACTGGAGGAGCCCACCCCAGCTCCTTCCACCTCTTACTCACCACAAGCTGATTCTTTAAGAA
CACCAAGTACTGAGGCAGCTCACATAATGCTAAGAGATCAAGAACCATCATTGTCGTCGCATGTAGATCC
AACAAAGGTGTATAGAAAGGACCCATATCCCGAGGAAATGATGAGGCAGAACCATGTTTTGAAACAGCCA
GCCGTTAGTCACCCAGGGCACAGGCCAGACAAAGAGCCTAATCTGACCTATGAACCCCAACTCCCATACG
TAGAGAAACAAGCCAGCAGAGACCTGGAGCAGCCCACATACAGATACGAGTCCTCAAGCTATACGGACCA
GTTTTCTCGAAACTATGAACATCGTCTGCGATACGAAGATCGCGTCCCCATGTATGAAGAACAGTGGTCA
TATTATGATGACAAACAGCCCTACCCATCTCGGCCACCTTTTGATAATCAGCACTCTCAAGACCTTGACT
CCAGACAGCATCCCGAAGAGTCCTCAGAACGAGGGTACTTTCCACGTTTTGAAGAGCCAGCCCCTCTGTC
TTACGACAGCAGACCACGTTACGAACAGGCACCTAGAGCATCCGCCCTGCGGCACGAAGAGCAGCCAGCT
CCTGGGTATGACACACATGGTAGACTCAGACCGGAAGCCCAGCCCCACCCTTCAGCAGGGCCCAAGCCTG
CAGAGTCCAAGCAGTATTTTGAGCAATATTCACGCAGTTACGAGCAAGTACCACCCCAAGGATTTACCTC
TAGAGCAGGTCATTTTGAGCCTCTCCATGGTGCTGCAGCTGTCCCTCCGCTGATACCTTCATCTCAGCAT
AAGCCAGAAGCTCTGCCTTCAAACACCAAACCACTGCCTCCACCCCCAACTCAAACCGAAGAAGAGGAAG
ATCCAGCAATGAAGCCACAGTCTGTACTCACCAGAGTTAAGATGTTTGAAAACAAAAGGTCTGCATCCTT
AGAGACCAAGAAGGATGTAAATGACACTGGCAGTTTTAAGCCTCCAGAAGTAGCATCTAAACCTTCAGGT
GCTCCCATCATTGGTCCCAAACCCACTTCTCAGAATCAATTCAGTGAACATGACAAAACTCTGTACAGGA
TTCCAGAACCTCAAAAACCTCAACTGAAGCCACCTGAAGATATTGTTCGGTCCAATCATTATGACCCTGA
AGAAGATGAAGAATATTATCGAAAACAGCTGTCATACTTTGACCGAAGAAGTTTTGAGAATAAGCCTCCT
GCACACATTGCTGCCAGCCATCTCTCCGAGCCTGCAAAGCCAGCTCATTCTCAGAATCAATCAAATTTTT
CTAGTTATTCTTCAAAGGGAAAGCCTCCTGAAGCTGATGGTGTGGATAGATCATTTGGCGAGAAACGCTA
TGAACCCATCCAGGCCACTCCCCCTCCTCCTCCATTGCCCTCGCAGTATGCCCAGCCATCTCAGCCTGTC
ACCAGCGCGTCTCTCCACATACATTCTAAGGGAGCACATGGTGAAGGTAATTCAGTGTCATTGGATTTTC
AGAATTCCTTAGTGTCCAAACCAGACCCACCTCCATCTCAGAATAAGCCAGCAACTTTCAGACCACCAAA
CCGAGAAGATACTGCTCAGGCAGCTTTCTATCCCCAGAAAAGTTTTCCAGATAAAGCCCCAGTTAATGGA
ACTGAACAGACTCAGAAAACAGTCACTCCAGCATACAATCGATTCACACCAAAACCATATACAAGTTCTG
CCCGACCATTTGAACGCAAGTTTGAAAGTCCTAAATTCAATCACAATCTTCTGCCAAGTGAAACTGCACA
TAAACCTGACTTGTCTTCAAAAACTCCCACTTCTCCAAAAACTCTTGTGAAATCGCACAGTTTGGCACAG
CCTCCTGAGTTTGACAGTGGAGTTGAAACTTTCTCTATCCATGCAGAGAAGCCTAAATATCAAATAAATA
ATATCAGCACAGTGCCTAAAGCTATTCCTGTGAGTCCTTCAGCTGTGGAAGAGGATGAAGATGAAGATGG
TCATACTGTGGTGGCCACAGCCCGAGGCATATTTAACAGCAATGGGGGCGTGCTGAGTTCCATAGAAACT
GGTGTTAGTATAATTATCCCTCAAGGAGCCATTCCCGAAGGAGTTGAGCAGGAAATCTATTTCAAGGTCT
GCCGGGACAACAGCATCCTTCCACCTTTAGATAAAGAGAAAGGTGAAACACTGCTGAGTCCTTTGGTGAT
GTGTGGTCCCCATGGCCTCAAGTTCCTGAAGCCTGTGGAGCTGCGCTTACCACACTGTGATCCTAAAACC
TGGCAAAACAAGTGTCTTCCCGGAGATCCAAATTATCTCGTTGGAGCAAACTGTGTTTCTGTCCTTATTG
ACCACTTTTAAGGATCCACCGGATCTAGATAACTGATCATAATCAGCCATACCAC
