>Addgene plasmid #57440 | mEos2-ZO1-C-14 | addgene partial sequence | sequence record 150775 | AllEos-F 5'-GGAGAAGGGTGTCAAGTTAC-3'
TTGAGATTTTAAGCCATGACAAAGATTACAACAAGGTTAAGCTGTATGAGCATGCTGTTGCTCATTCTGG
ATTGCCTGACAATGCCAGACGATCCGGAAGTGCTGGGAGCGCAAGCGGAAGCGGAGGCTCCGGTGAGGAA
ACAGCTATATGGGAACAACATACAGTGACGCTTCACAGGGCTCCTGGATTTGGATTTGGAATTGCAATAT
CTGGTGGACGAGATAATCCTCATTTTCAGAGTGGGGAAACGTCAATAGTGATTTCAGATGTGCTGAAAGG
AGGACCAGCTGAAGGACAGCTACAGGAAAATGACCGAGTTGCAATGGTTAACGGAGTTTCAATGGATAAT
GTTGAACATGCTTTTGCTGTTCAGCAACTAAGGAAAAGTGGGAAAAATGCAAAAATTACAATTAGAAGGA
AGAAGAAAGTTCAAATACCAGTAAGTCGTCCTGATCCTGAACCAGTATCTGATAATGAAGAAGATAGTTA
TGATGAGGAAATACATGATCCAAGAAGTGGCCGGAGTGGTGTGGTTAACAGAAGGAGTGAGAAGATTTGG
CCGAGGGATAGAAGTGCAAGTAGAGAGAGGAGCTTGTCCCCGCGGTCAGACAGGCGGTCAGTGGCTTCCA
GCCAGCCTGCTAAACCTACTAAAGTCACACTGGTGAAATCCCGGAAAAATGAAGAATATGGTCTTCGATT
GGCAAGCCATATATTTGTTAAGGAAATTTCACAAGATAGTTTGGCAGCAAGAGATGGCAATATTCAAGAA
GGTGATGTTGTATTGAAGATAAATGGTACTGTGACAGAA
