[The description below was written by a language model from this plasmid's Addgene catalogue record.]
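Description:
mEos2-ZO1-C-14 is a mammalian expression plasmid built on the mEos2-C1 backbone (about 4.75 kb without the insert) that produces human ZO-1 (tight junction protein 1, TJP1) fused to the photoconvertible fluorescent protein mEos2. The CMV promoter drives expression, giving strong constitutive transcription in most mammalian cell lines. The mEos2 tag is supplied by the backbone and sits at the N terminus of the fusion, so ZO1 is cloned downstream of the fluorescent protein in the C1-type arrangement. The "14" in the name probably refers to the length of the linker between the two parts, but the record does not state this. The listed 3′ sequencing primer implies an SV40 polyadenylation signal after the insert. The plasmid is maintained at high copy in E. coli under kanamycin selection, and its neomycin resistance marker allows G418 selection of stably transfected mammalian cells. No feature table is provided, the origin of replication is not named, and the cloning method is recorded as unknown.

The construct is intended as a localization marker for tight junctions. ZO-1 is a scaffolding protein found on the cytoplasmic side of these junctions, so the fusion should label cell–cell contacts in epithelial and endothelial cells. The record gives two spectral states for mEos2: a green form with excitation and emission at 505 and 516 nm, and a red form at 569 and 581 nm. Eos-family proteins switch irreversibly from green to red under near-UV or violet light. This makes the fusion suitable for conventional live-cell imaging, for optical highlighting and tracking of selected protein pools, and for single-molecule localization methods such as PALM.
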