Addgene plasmid #57440: mEos2-ZO1-C-14
Purpose: Localization: Tight Junctions, Excitation: 505 / 569, Emission: 516 / 581
Depositing lab: Michael Davidson. Depositing organization: Florida State University, Tallahassee.
Backbone
  Vector backbone: mEos2-C1
  Backbone size w/o insert (bp): 4750
  Vector type: Mammalian Expression
  Selectable markers: Neomycin (select with G418)
Growth in bacteria
  Bacterial resistance: Kanamycin, 50 μg/mL
  Growth temperature: 37°C
  Growth strain: DH5alpha
  Copy number: High Copy
Gene/Insert
  Gene/Insert name: ZO1 (alt name: NM_003257.1)
  Species: H. sapiens (human)
  Entrez Gene: TJP1 (a.k.a. ZO-1)
  Promoter: CMV
  Tag / fusion protein: mEos2 (N terminal on backbone)
  Cloning method: Unknown
  Sequencing primers: 5′ CMV-F; 3′ SV40pA-R
Terms and licenses: Academic/Nonprofit Terms; Industry Terms
Depositor comments: . Excitation = 505 / 569; Emission = 516 / 581
How to cite: mEos2-ZO1-C-14 was a gift from Michael Davidson (Addgene plasmid # 57440 ; http://n2t.net/addgene:57440 ; RRID:Addgene_57440)
